Addgene plasmid #147909: pnEA-NpH-HsNot3_607-748-NpM-HsNot2_350-540_W
Purpose: Bacterial Expression of HsNot3_607-748-HsNot2_350-540
Depositing lab: Elisa Izaurralde. Depositing organization: Max Planck Institute for Developmental Biology. Publication: A CAF40-binding motif facilitates recruitment of the CCR4-NOT complex to mRNAs targeted by Drosophila Roquin. Sgromo A, Raisch T, Bawankar P, Bhandari D, Chen Y, Kuzuoglu-Ozturk D, Weichenrieder O, Izaurralde E. Nat Commun. 2017 Feb 6;8:14307. doi: 10.1038/ncomms14307. PubMed 28165457.
Backbone
  Vector backbone: Unknown
  Vector type: Bacterial Expression
Growth in bacteria
  Bacterial resistance: Ampicillin, 100 μg/mL
  Growth temperature: 37°C
  Growth strain: DH5alpha
  Copy number: Low Copy
Gene/Insert
  Gene/Insert name: HsNot3_607-748-HsNot2_350-540
  Species: H. sapiens (human)
  Entrez Gene: CNOT3 (a.k.a. IDDSADF, LENG2, NOT3, NOT3H)
  Cloning method: Unknown
Terms and licenses: Academic/Nonprofit Terms; Industry Terms: Not Available to Industry
Depositor comments: Plasmids from this collection were made available to the research community and donated after the lab closed. Please note that the sequence provided by the depositing laboratory may be theoretical/predicted or based on Sanger sequencing results. There may be discrepancies between sequencing results obtained by Addgene and the depositor sequence. If an Addgene verified sequence is not available, please contact before placing your order to request that our lab fully sequence the plasmid.
How to cite: pnEA-NpH-HsNot3_607-748-NpM-HsNot2_350-540_W was a gift from Elisa Izaurralde (Addgene plasmid # 147909 ; http://n2t.net/addgene:147909 ; RRID:Addgene_147909)
