[The description below was written by a language model from this plasmid's Addgene catalogue record and pLannotate feature annotations shown in this document.]
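Description:
pnEA-NpH-HsNot3_607-748-NpM-HsNot2_350-540_W is a 7,967 nt bacterial expression plasmid for co-producing two fragments of human CCR4-NOT complex subunits in E. coli. The catalogue lists the backbone as unknown, but the feature table shows a pBR322-derived, pET-like architecture. It carries a ColE1/pMB1-type origin together with the bom region and the rop gene, which fits the recorded low copy number. Selection is by ampicillin resistance from the bla gene under its own promoter. Several tetracycline resistance fragments and the tet promoter are present only as interrupted remnants of the parental vector, so they should not be regarded as a functional marker.

The payload is a bicistronic cassette driven by a single T7 promoter with an adjacent lac operator, and a plasmid-borne lacI gene supplies the repressor. Expression is therefore IPTG-inducible in hosts that provide T7 RNA polymerase. The first cistron follows a T7 gene 10 ribosome binding site. It encodes CNOT3 residues 607–748 behind a short N-terminal tag, which the annotation matches to a His-tag/protease-site element, in line with the "NpH" in the name. The annotation tool matched this insert to the mouse orthologue, but the record states that it is human. A second ribosome binding site then starts translation of cytosolic maltose binding protein (lacking a signal sequence) fused N-terminally ("NpM") to CNOT2 residues 350–540. A T7 terminator closes the transcript.

Producing both fragments from one mRNA is consistent with co-purifying them as a complex through the affinity tags, although the record states only bacterial expression as the purpose. The plasmid comes from work on how the CCR4-NOT deadenylase complex is recruited to target mRNAs. The depositor sequence may be theoretical rather than fully verified.
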