Features (pLannotate 1.2.2; 23 found; start..end, strand, type, name):
    104..208     +  promoter       AmpR promoter: bla
    209..1069    +  CDS            AmpR: β-lactamase; bla; confers resistance to ampicillin, carbenicillin, and related antibiotics
   1240..1828    +  rep_origin     ori: high-copy-number ColE1/pMB1/pBR322/pUC origin of replication
   2014..2156    -  misc_feature   bom: basis of mobility region from pBR322
   2258..2449    -  CDS            rop: Rop protein, which maintains plasmids at low copy number; rop
   2466..2846    +  CDS            YPB1_ECOLX: Protein predicted: Swiss-Prot protein existence level 4. From Escherichia coli.
   3088..3712    -  CDS            TcR (fragment): tetracycline efflux protein; tet; confers resistance to tetracycline
   3727..3748    -  protein_bind   CAP binding site: CAP binding activates transcription in the presence of cAMP. E. coli catabolite activator protein
   3761..4843    -  CDS            lacI: lac repressor; lacI; The lac repressor binds to the lac operator to inhibit transcription in E. coli. This inhibition can be relieved by adding lactose or isopropyl-β-D-thiogalactopyranoside (IPTG).
   4844..4921    -  promoter       lacI promoter: lacI
   4929..5208    -  CDS            TcR (fragment): tetracycline efflux protein; tet; confers resistance to tetracycline
   5230..5248    +  promoter       T7 promoter: promoter for bacteriophage T7 RNA polymerase
   5249..5273    +  protein_bind   lac operator: The lac repressor binds to the lac operator to inhibit transcription in E. coli. This inhibition can be relieved by adding lactose or isopropyl-β-D-thiogalactopyranoside (IPTG). lac repressor encoded by lacI
   5288..5310    +  RBS            RBS: efficient ribosome binding site from bacteriophage T7 gene 10 (Olins and Rangwala, 1989)
   5329..5345    +  CDS            capTEV™ (fragment): composite tag for in vivo biotinylation, TEV protease cleavage, and 6xHis tagging
   5386..5829    +  CDS            Cnot3 (fragment): CNOT3_MOUSE - Also known as Not3. Experimental evidence at protein level: Swiss-Prot protein existence level 1. Component of the CCR4-NOT complex which is one of the major cellular mRNA deadenylases and is linked to various cellular processes including bulk mRNA degradation, miRNA-mediated repression, translational repression during translational initiation and general transcription regulation. Additional complex functions may be a consequence of its influence on mRNA expression. May be involved in metabolic regulation; may be involved in recruitment of the CCR4-NOT complex to deadenylation ta
   5857..5879    +  RBS            RBS: efficient ribosome binding site from bacteriophage T7 gene 10 (Olins and Rangwala, 1989)
   5890..6986    +  CDS            MBP (fragment): maltose binding protein from E. coli; malE (mutated); This version of the gene does not encode a signal sequence, so MBP will remain in the cytosol.
   7038..7610    +  CDS            CNOT2 (fragment): CNOT2_HUMAN - Also known as CDC36, NOT2. Experimental evidence at protein level: Swiss-Prot protein existence level 1. Component of the CCR4-NOT complex which is one of the major cellular mRNA deadenylases and is linked to various cellular processes including bulk mRNA degradation, miRNA-mediated repression, translational repression during translational initiation and general transcription regulation. Additional complex functions may be a consequence of its influence on mRNA expression. Required for the CCR4- NOT complex structural integrity. Can repress transcription and may link the CCR4-NOT
   7651..7700    +  CDS            SET1 (fragment): solubility-enhancement tag derived from T7 phage gene 10B
   7708..7755    +  terminator     T7 terminator: transcription terminator for bacteriophage T7 RNA polymerase
   7778..7882    -  CDS            TcR (fragment): tetracycline efflux protein; tet; confers resistance to tetracycline
   7930..7958    -  promoter       tet promoter: E. coli promoter for tetracycline efflux protein gene
>Addgene plasmid #147909 | pnEA-NpH-HsNot3_607-748-NpM-HsNot2_350-540_W | depositor full sequence | sequence record 290356 | Full Sequence
TTCTTGAAGACGAAAGGGCCTCGTGATACGCCTATTTTTATAGGTTAATGTCATGATAATAATGGTTTCT
TAGACGTCAGGTGGCACTTTTCGGGGAAATGTGCGCGGAACCCCTATTTGTTTATTTTTCTAAATACATT
CAAATATGTATCCGCTCATGAGACAATAACCCTGATAAATGCTTCAATAATATTGAAAAAGGAAGAGTAT
GAGTATTCAACATTTCCGTGTCGCCCTTATTCCCTTTTTTGCGGCATTTTGCCTTCCTGTTTTTGCTCAC
CCAGAAACGCTGGTGAAAGTAAAAGATGCTGAAGATCAGTTGGGTGCACGAGTGGGTTACATCGAACTGG
ATCTCAACAGCGGTAAGATCCTTGAGAGTTTTCGCCCCGAAGAACGTTTTCCAATGATGAGCACTTTTAA
AGTTCTGCTATGTGGCGCGGTATTATCCCGTGTTGACGCCGGGCAAGAGCAACTCGGTCGCCGCATACAC
TATTCTCAGAATGACTTGGTTGAGTACTCACCAGTCACAGAAAAGCATCTTACGGATGGCATGACAGTAA
GAGAATTATGCAGTGCTGCCATAACCATGAGTGATAACACTGCGGCCAACTTACTTCTGACAACGATCGG
AGGACCGAAGGAGCTAACCGCTTTTTTGCACAACATGGGGGATCATGTAACTCGCCTTGATCGTTGGGAA
CCGGAGCTGAATGAAGCCATACCAAACGACGAGCGTGACACCACGATGCCTGCAGCAATGGCAACAACGT
TGCGCAAACTATTAACTGGCGAACTACTTACTCTAGCTTCCCGGCAACAATTAATAGACTGGATGGAGGC
GGATAAAGTTGCAGGACCACTTCTGCGCTCGGCCCTTCCGGCTGGCTGGTTTATTGCTGATAAATCTGGA
GCCGGTGAGCGTGGGTCTCGCGGTATCATTGCAGCACTGGGGCCAGATGGTAAGCCCTCCCGTATCGTAG
TTATCTACACGACGGGGAGTCAGGCAACTATGGATGAACGAAATAGACAGATCGCTGAGATAGGTGCCTC
ACTGATTAAGCATTGGTAACTGTCAGACCAAGTTTACTCATATATACTTTAGATTGATTTAAAACTTCAT
TTTTAATTTAAAAGGATCTAGGTGAAGATCCTTTTTGATAATCTCATGACCAAAATCCCTTAACGTGAGT
TTTCGTTCCACTGAGCGTCAGACCCCGTAGAAAAGATCAAAGGATCTTCTTGAGATCCTTTTTTTCTGCG
CGTAATCTGCTGCTTGCAAACAAAAAAACCACCGCTACCAGCGGTGGTTTGTTTGCCGGATCAAGAGCTA
CCAACTCTTTTTCCGAAGGTAACTGGCTTCAGCAGAGCGCAGATACCAAATACTGTCCTTCTAGTGTAGC
CGTAGTTAGGCCACCACTTCAAGAACTCTGTAGCACCGCCTACATACCTCGCTCTGCTAATCCTGTTACC
AGTGGCTGCTGCCAGTGGCGATAAGTCGTGTCTTACCGGGTTGGACTCAAGACGATAGTTACCGGATAAG
GCGCAGCGGTCGGGCTGAACGGGGGGTTCGTGCACACAGCCCAGCTTGGAGCGAACGACCTACACCGAAC
TGAGATACCTACAGCGTGAGCTATGAGAAAGCGCCACGCTTCCCGAAGGGAGAAAGGCGGACAGGTATCC
GGTAAGCGGCAGGGTCGGAACAGGAGAGCGCACGAGGGAGCTTCCAGGGGGAAACGCCTGGTATCTTTAT
AGTCCTGTCGGGTTTCGCCACCTCTGACTTGAGCGTCGATTTTTGTGATGCTCGTCAGGGGGGCGGAGCC
TATGGAAAAACGCCAGCAACGCGGCCTTTTTACGGTTCCTGGCCTTTTGCTGGCCTTTTGCTCACATGTT
CTTTCCTGCGTTATCCCCTGATTCTGTGGATAACCGTATTACCGCCTTTGAGTGAGCTGATACCGCTCGC
CGCAGCCGAACGACCGAGCGCAGCGAGTCAGTGAGCGAGGAAGCGGAAGAGCGCCTGATGCGGTATTTTC
TCCTTACGCATCTGTGCGGTATTTCACACCGCATATATGGTGCACTCTCAGTACAATCTGCTCTGATGCC
GCATAGTTAAGCCAGTATACACTCCGCTATCGCTACGTGACTGGGTCATGGCTGCGCCCCGACACCCGCC
AACACCCGCTGACGCGCCCTGACGGGCTTGTCTGCTCCCGGCATCCGCTTACAGACAAGCTGTGACCGTC
TCCGGGAGCTGCATGTGTCAGAGGTTTTCACCGTCATCACCGAAACGCGCGAGGCAGCTGCGGTAAAGCT
CATCAGCGTGGTCGTGAAGCGATTCACAGATGTCTGCCTGTTCATCCGCGTCCAGCTCGTTGAGTTTCTC
CAGAAGCGTTAATGTCTGGCTTCTGATAAAGCGGGCCATGTTAAGGGCGGTTTTTTCCTGTTTGGTCACT
GATGCCTCCGTGTAAGGGGGATTTCTGTTCATGGGGGTAATGATACCGATGAAACGAGAGAGGATGCTCA
CGATACGGGTTACTGATGATGAACATGCCCGGTTACTGGAACGTTGTGAGGGTAAACAACTGGCGGTATG
GATGCGGCGGGACCAGAGAAAAATCACTCAGGGTCAATGCCAGCGCTTCGTTAATACAGATGTAGGTGTT
CCACAGGGTAGCCAGCAGCATCCTGCGATGCAGATCCGGAACATAATGGTGCAGGGCGCTGACTTCCGCG
TTTCCAGACTTTACGAAACACGGAAACCGAAGACCATTCATGTTGTTGCTCAGGTCGCAGACGTTTTGCA
GCAGCAGTCGCTTCACGTTCGCTCGCGTATCGGTGATTCATTCTGCTAACCAGTAAGGCAACCCCGCCAG
CCTAGCCGGGTCCTCAACGACAGGAGCACGATCATGCGCACCCGTGGCCAGGACCCAACGCTGCCCGAGA
TGCGCCGCGTGCGGCTGCTGGAGATGGCGGACGCGATGGATATGTTCTGCCAAGGGTTGGTTTGCGCATT
CACAGTTCTCCGCAAGAATTGATTGGCTCCAATTCTTGGAGTGGTGAATCCGTTAGCGAGGTGCCGCCGG
CTTCCATTCAGGTCGAGGTGGCCCGGCTCCATGCACCGCGACGCAACGCGGGGAGGCAGACAAGGTATAG
GGCGGCGCCTACAATCCATGCCAACCCGTTCCATGTGCTCGCCGAGGCGGCATAAATCGCCGTGACGATC
AGCGGTCCAGTGATCGAAGTTAGGCTGGTAAGAGCCGCGAGCGATCCTTGAAGCTGTCCCTGATGGTCGT
CATCTACCTGCCTGGACAGCATGGCCTGCAACGCGGGCATCCCGATGCCGCCGGAAGCGAGAAGAATCAT
AATGGGGAAGGCCATCCAGCCTCGCGTCGCGAACGCCAGCAAGACGTAGCCCAGCGCGTCGGCCGCCATG
CCGGCGATAATGGCCTGCTTCTCGCCGAAACGTTTGGTGGCGGGACCAGTGACGAAGGCTTGAGCGAGGG
CGTGCAAGATTCCGAATACCGCAAGCGACAGGCCGATCATCGTCGCGCTCCAGCGAAAGCGGTCCTCGCC
GAAAATGACCCAGAGCGCTGCCGGCACCTGTCCTACGAGTTGCATGATAAAGAAGACAGTCATAAGTGCG
GCGACGATAGTCATGCCCCGCGCCCACCGGAAGGAGCTGACTGGGTTGAAGGCTCTCAAGGGCATCGGTC
GAGATCCCGGTGCCTAATGAGTGAGCTAACTTACATTAATTGCGTTGCGCTCACTGCCCGCTTTCCAGTC
GGGAAACCTGTCGTGCCAGCTGCATTAATGAATCGGCCAACGCGCGGGGAGAGGCGGTTTGCGTATTGGG
CGCCAGGGTGGTTTTTCTTTTCACCAGTGAGACGGGCAACAGCTGATTGCCCTTCACCGCCTGGCCCTGA
GAGAGTTGCAGCAAGCGGTCCACGCTGGTTTGCCCCAGCAGGCGAAAATCCTGTTTGATGGTGGTTAACG
GCGGGATATAACATGAGCTGTCTTCGGTATCGTCGTATCCCACTACCGAGATATCCGCACCAACGCGCAG
CCCGGACTCGGTAATGGCGCGCATTGCGCCCAGCGCCATCTGATCGTTGGCAACCAGCATCGCAGTGGGA
ACGATGCCCTCATTCAGCATTTGCATGGTTTGTTGAAAACCGGACATGGCACTCCAGTCGCCTTCCCGTT
CCGCTATCGGCTGAATTTGATTGCGAGTGAGATATTTATGCCAGCCAGCCAGACGCAGACGCGCCGAGAC
AGAACTTAATGGGCCCGCTAACAGCGCGATTTGCTGGTGACCCAATGCGACCAGATGCTCCACGCCCAGT
CGCGTACCGTCTTCATGGGAGAAAATAATACTGTTGATGGGTGTCTGGTCAGAGACATCAAGAAATAACG
CCGGAACATTAGTGCAGGCAGCTTCCACAGCAATGGCATCCTGGTCATCCAGCGGATAGTTAATGATCAG
CCCACTGACGCGTTGCGCGAGAAGATTGTGCACCGCCGCTTTACAGGCTTCGACGCCGCTTCGTTCTACC
ATCGACACCACCACGCTGGCACCCAGTTGATCGGCGCGAGATTTAATCGCCGCGACAATTTGCGACGGCG
CGTGCAGGGCCAGACTGGAGGTGGCAACGCCAATCAGCAACGACTGTTTGCCCGCCAGTTGTTGTGCCAC
GCGGTTGGGAATGTAATTCAGCTCCGCCATCGCCGCTTCCACTTTTTCCCGCGTTTTCGCAGAAACGTGG
CTGGCCTGGTTCACCACGCGGGAAACGGTCTGATAAGAGACACCGGCATACTCTGCGACATCGTATAACG
TTACTGGTTTCACATTCACCACCCTGAATTGACTCTCTTCCGGGCGCTATCATGCCATACCGCGAAAGGT
TTTGCGCCATTCGATGGTGTCCGGGATCTCGACGCTCTCCCTTATGCGACTCCTGCATTAGGAAGCAGCC
CAGTAGTAGGTTGAGGCCGTTGAGCACCGCCGCCGCAAGGAATGGTGCATGCAAGGAGATGGCGCCCAAC
AGTCCCCCGGCCACGGGGCCTGCCACCATACCCACGCCGAAACAAGCGCTCATGAGCCCGAAGTGGCGAG
CCCGATCTTCCCCATCGGTGATGTCGGCGATATAGGCGCCAGCAACCGCACCTGTGGCGCCGGTGATGCC
GGCCACGATGCGTCCGGCGTAGAGGATCGAGATCTCGATCCCGCGAAATTAATACGACTCACTATAGGGG
AATTGTGAGCGGATAACAATTCCCCACTAGTAATAATTTTGTTTAACTTTAAGAAGGAGATATACCATGG
GCAGCAGCCATCATCATCATCATCACAGCAGCGGTACCGGCAGCGGCCTGGAAGTTCTGTTCCAGGGGCC
CCATATGCTCGAGCTCACCAAGGAGCAGCTCTATCAGCAGGCCATGGAAGAGGCCGCCTGGCACCACATG
CCTCACCCCTCTGACTCTGAGCGTATTCGGCAGTACCTCCCCCGGAACCCCTGTCCGACGCCCCCCTACC
ACCACCAGATGCCACCCCCACACTCGGACACTGTGGAATTCTACCAGCGCCTGTCGACCGAGACACTCTT
CTTCATCTTCTACTATCTGGAGGGCACTAAGGCACAGTATCTGGCAGCCAAGGCCCTAAAGAAGCAGTCA
TGGCGATTCCACACCAAGTACATGATGTGGTTCCAGAGGCACGAGGAGCCCAAGACCATCACTGACGAGT
TTGAGCAGGGCACCTACATCTACTTTGACTACGAGAAGTGGGGCCAGCGGAAGAAGGAAGGCTTCACCTT
TGAGTACCGCTACCTGGAGTAAGGATCCTAATAGTCTAGTAATAATTTTGTTTAACTTTAAGAAGGAGAT
ATACCATGGAAACTGAAGAAGGTAAACTGGTAATCTGGATTAACGGCGATAAAGGCTATAACGGTCTCGC
TGAAGTCGGTAAGAAATTCGAGAAAGATACCGGAATTAAAGTCACCGTTGAGCATCCGGATAAACTGGAA
GAGAAATTCCCACAGGTTGCGGCAACTGGCGATGGCCCTGACATTATCTTCTGGGCACACGACCGCTTTG
GTGGCTACGCTCAATCTGGCCTGTTGGCTGAAATCACCCCGGACAAAGCGTTCCAGGACAAGCTGTATCC
GTTTACCTGGGATGCCGTACGTTACAACGGCAAGCTGATTGCTTACCCGATCGCTGTTGAAGCGTTATCG
CTGATTTATAACAAAGACCTGCTGCCGAACCCGCCAAAAACCTGGGAAGAGATCCCGGCGCTGGATAAAG
AACTGAAAGCGAAAGGTAAGAGCGCCCTGATGTTCAACCTGCAAGAACCGTACTTCACCTGGCCGCTGAT
TGCTGCTGACGGGGGTTATGCGTTCAAGTATGAAAACGGCAAGTACGACATTAAAGACGTGGGCGTGGAT
AACGCTGGCGCGAAAGCGGGTCTGACCTTCCTGGTTGACCTGATTAAAAACAAACACATGAATGCAGACA
CCGATTACTCCATCGCAGAAGCTGCCTTTAATAAAGGCGAAACAGCGATGACCATCAACGGCCCGTGGGC
ATGGTCCAACATCGACACCAGCAAAGTGAATTATGGTGTAACGGTACTGCCGACCTTCAAGGGTCAACCA
TCCAAACCGTTCGTTGGCGTGCTGAGCGCAGGTATTAACGCCGCCAGTCCGAACAAAGAGCTGGCAAAAG
AGTTCCTCGAAAACTATCTGCTGACTGATGAAGGTCTGGAAGCGGTTAATAAAGACAAACCGCTGGGTGC
CGTAGCGCTGAAGTCTTACGAGGAAGAGTTGGCGAAAGATCCACGTATTGCCGCCACGATGGAAAACGCC
CAGAAAGGTGAAATCATGCCGAACATCCCGCAGATGTCCGCTTTCTGGTATGCCGTGCGTACTGCGGTGA
TCAACGCCGCCAGCGGTCGTCAGACTGTCGATGAAGCCCTTAAAGACGCGCAGACTGGTACCGGCAGCGG
CCTGGAAGTTCTGTTCCAGGGGCCCCATATGCTCGAGATGGTGACGGACCAATTTGGAATGATTGGCCTG
TTAACATTTATCAGGGCAGCAGAGACAGACCCAGGAATGGTACATCTTGCATTAGGAAGTGACTTAACAA
CATTAGGCCTCAATCTGAACTCTCCTGAAAATCTCTACCCCAAATTTGCGTCACCCTGGGCATCTTCACC
TTGTCGACCTCAAGACATAGACTTCCATGTTCCATCTGAGTACTTAACGAACATTCACATTAGGGATAAG
CTGGCTGCAATAAAACTTGGCCGATATGGTGAAGACCTTCTCTTCTATCTCTATTACATGAATGGAGGAG
ACGTATTACAACTTTTAGCTGCAGTGGAGCTTTTTAACCGTGATTGGAGATACCACAAAGAAGAACGAGT
ATGGATTACCAGGGCACCAGGCATGGAGCCAACAATGAAAACCAATACCTATGAGAGGGGAACATATTAC
TTCTTTGACTGTCTTAACTGGAGGAAAGTAGCTAAGGAGTTCCATCTGGAATATGACAAATTAGAAGAAC
GGCCTCACCTGCCATCCACCTTCAACTACAACCCTGCTCAGCAAGCCTTCTAAGGATCCTAATAGTCTAG
AGCTAGCCCTAGGAGATCCGGCTGCTAACAAAGCCCGAAAGGAAGCTGAGTTGGCTGCTGCCACCGCTGA
GCAATAACTAGCATAACCCCTTGGGGCCTCTAAACGGGTCTTGAGGGGTTTTTTGCTGAAAGGAGGAACT
ATATCCGGATATCCCGCAAGAGGCCCGGCAGTACCGGCATAACCAAGCCTATGCCTACAGCATCCAGGGT
GACGGTGCCGAGGATGACGATGAGCGCATTGTTAGATTTCATACACGGTGCCTGACTGCGTTAGCAATTT
AACTGTGATAAACTACCGCATTAAAGCTTATCGATGATAAGCTGTCAAACATGAGAA
